Addgene plasmid #61343: pDN34
Purpose: mCherry fused to LINuS, a light-inducible nuclear localization signal (biNLS2/PKIt NES)
Depositing lab: Barbara Di Ventura & Roland Eils. Publication: Engineering light-inducible nuclear localization signals for precise spatiotemporal control of protein dynamics in living cells. Niopek D, Benzinger D, Roensch J, Draebing T, Wehler P, Eils R, Di Ventura B. Nat Commun. 2014 Jul 14;5:4404. doi: 10.1038/ncomms5404. PubMed 25019686.
Backbone
  Vector backbone: pcDNA3.1(-)
  Backbone manufacturer: Invitrogen
  Total vector size (bp): 6819
  Vector type: Mammalian Expression
  Selectable markers: Neomycin (select with G418)
Growth in bacteria
  Bacterial resistance: Ampicillin, 100 μg/mL
  Growth temperature: 37°C
  Growth strain: DH5alpha
  Copy number: High Copy
Gene/Insert
  Gene/Insert name: mCherry
  Species: Synthetic
  Promoter: CMV
  Tag / fusion protein: PKIt NES (N terminal on insert); GS linker-AsLov2-biNLS2 (C terminal on insert)
  Cloning method: Restriction Enzyme; 5′ cloning site NheI (not destroyed); 3′ cloning site XhoI (not destroyed)
  Sequencing primers: 5′ CMV-F; 3′ BGH Reverse
Terms and licenses: Academic/Nonprofit Terms; Industry Terms: Not Available to Industry
How to cite: pDN34 was a gift from Barbara Di Ventura & Roland Eils (Addgene plasmid # 61343 ; http://n2t.net/addgene:61343 ; RRID:Addgene_61343)
