[The description below was written by a language model from this plasmid's Addgene catalogue record and pLannotate feature annotations shown in this document.]
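Description:
pDN34 is a mammalian expression plasmid built on the pcDNA3.1(-) backbone that encodes mCherry fused to LINuS, a light-inducible nuclear localization signal. It is propagated in E. coli through a high-copy ColE1/pUC-type origin with ampicillin selection (AmpR under its own promoter). It also carries an f1 origin and an SV40 promoter-driven neomycin resistance cassette with an SV40 polyadenylation signal, which allows G418 selection of stably transfected mammalian cells. The catalogue lists the total size as 6,819 bp, whereas the sequenced record used for annotation is 6,652 nt; the record does not explain the difference.

The expression cassette uses the CMV enhancer and immediate early promoter, followed by a T7 promoter, with the synthetic fusion cloned between NheI and XhoI and terminated by the bGH polyadenylation signal. According to the catalogue, the mCherry reporter has a PKIt nuclear export signal at its N terminus and a GS linker, the AsLOV2 domain and a bipartite NLS (biNLS2) at its C terminus. The automated annotation labels a region downstream of mCherry as miniSOG. That label most likely reflects similarity between LOV2-derived flavin-binding domains, so this feature probably corresponds to the AsLOV2 module rather than to a miniSOG insert. The small NES and NLS elements are not annotated separately.

In LOV2-based designs of this kind, the NLS is caged in the dark, so the constitutive NES keeps the protein largely cytoplasmic. Blue light unfolds the C-terminal helix of the LOV2 domain, exposing the NLS and driving nuclear import. The construct therefore serves as a fluorescent reporter for reversible, spatiotemporally controlled nuclear translocation in living cells.
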