Features (pLannotate 1.2.2; 21 found; start..end, strand, type, name):
     28..80      -  misc_feature   bom (fragment): basis of mobility region from pBR322
    235..614     +  enhancer       CMV enhancer: human cytomegalovirus immediate early enhancer
    615..818     +  promoter       CMV promoter: human cytomegalovirus (CMV) immediate early promoter
    814..847     +  LTR            5' LTR (truncated) (fragment): truncated 5' long terminal repeat (LTR) from HIV-1
    863..881     +  promoter       T7 promoter: promoter for bacteriophage T7 RNA polymerase
    931..1638    +  CDS            mCherry: mCherry is a basic (constitutively fluorescent) red fluorescent protein published in 2004, derived from Discosoma sp.. It is reported to be a very rapidly-maturing monomer with low acid sensitivity.
   1687..2004    +  CDS            miniSOG: miniSOG is a basic (constitutively fluorescent) cyan fluorescent protein published in 2011, derived from Arabidopsis thaliana. It requires the cofactor flavin for fluorescence.
   2249..2473    +  polyA_signal   bGH poly(A) signal: bovine growth hormone polyadenylation signal
   2477..2498    +  promoter       SV40 promoter (fragment): SV40 enhancer and early promoter
   2519..2947    +  rep_origin     f1 ori (sequence partly withheld): f1 bacteriophage origin of replication; arrow indicates direction of (+) strand synthesis
   2961..3290    +  promoter       SV40 promoter: SV40 enhancer and early promoter
   3357..4148    +  CDS            neo: KKA2_KLEPN - Also known as kan, nptII. Experimental evidence at protein level: Swiss-Prot protein existence level 1. Resistance to kanamycin, neomycin, paromomycin, ribostamycin, butirosin and gentamicin B. From Klebsiella pneumoniae.
   4172..4330    +  CDS            ble (fragment): BLE_KLEPN - Experimental evidence at protein level: Swiss-Prot protein existence level 1. Binding protein with a strong affinity to the bleomycin family of antibiotics. Binds to CL990; an antimitotic-antibiotic compound. From Klebsiella pneumoniae.
   4325..4446    +  polyA_signal   SV40 poly(A) signal: SV40 polyadenylation signal
   4519..4535    -  protein_bind   lac operator: The lac repressor binds to the lac operator to inhibit transcription in E. coli. This inhibition can be relieved by adding lactose or isopropyl-β-D-thiogalactopyranoside (IPTG). lac repressor encoded by lacI
   4543..4573    -  promoter       lac promoter: promoter for the E. coli lac operon
   4588..4609    -  protein_bind   CAP binding site: CAP binding activates transcription in the presence of cAMP. E. coli catabolite activator protein
   4622..4714    -  CDS            lacI (fragment): lac repressor; lacI; The lac repressor binds to the lac operator to inhibit transcription in E. coli. This inhibition can be relieved by adding lactose or isopropyl-β-D-thiogalactopyranoside (IPTG).
   4897..5485    -  rep_origin     ori: high-copy-number ColE1/pMB1/pBR322/pUC origin of replication
   5656..6516    -  CDS            AmpR: β-lactamase; bla; confers resistance to ampicillin, carbenicillin, and related antibiotics
   6517..6621    -  promoter       AmpR promoter: bla
>Addgene plasmid #61343 | pDN34 | addgene full sequence | sequence record 228919 | Addgene NGS Result
GACGGATCGGGAGATCTCCCGATCCCCTATGGTGCACTCTCAGTACAATCTGCTCTGATGCCGCATAGTT
AAGCCAGTATCTGCTCCCTGCTTGTGTGTTGGAGGTCGCTGAGTAGTGCGCGAGCAAAATTTAAGCTACA
ACAAGGCAAGGCTTGACCGACAATTGCATGAAGAATCTGCTTAGGGTTAGGCGTTTTGCGCTGCTTCGCG
ATGTACGGGCCAGATATACGCGTTGACATTGATTATTGACTAGTTATTAATAGTAATCAATTACGGGGTC
ATTAGTTCATAGCCCATATATGGAGTTCCGCGTTACATAACTTACGGTAAATGGCCCGCCTGGCTGACCG
CCCAACGACCCCCGCCCATTGACGTCAATAATGACGTATGTTCCCATAGTAACGCCAATAGGGACTTTCC
ATTGACGTCAATGGGTGGAGTATTTACGGTAAACTGCCCACTTGGCAGTACATCAAGTGTATCATATGCC
AAGTACGCCCCCTATTGACGTCAATGACGGTAAATGGCCCGCCTGGCATTATGCCCAGTACATGACCTTA
TGGGACTTTCCTACTTGGCAGTACATCTACGTATTAGTCATCGCTATTACCATGGTGATGCGGTTTTGGC
AGTACATCAATGGGCGTGGATAGCGGTTTGACTCACGGGGATTTCCAAGTCTCCACCCCATTGACGTCAA
TGGGAGTTTGTTTTGGCACCAAAATCAACGGGACTTTCCAAAATGTCGTAACAACTCCGCCCCATTGACG
CAAATGGGCGGTAGGCGTGTACGGTGGGAGGTCTATATAAGCAGAGCTCTCTGGCTAACTAGAGAACCCA
CTGCTTACTGGCTTATCGAAATTAATACGACTCACTATAGGGAGACCCAAGCTGGCTAGCATGTTAGCCT
TGAAATTAGCAGGTCTTGATATCGTGAGCAAGGGCGAGGAGGATAACATGGCCATCATCAAGGAGTTCAT
GCGCTTCAAGGTGCACATGGAGGGCTCCGTGAACGGCCACGAGTTCGAGATCGAGGGCGAGGGCGAGGGC
CGCCCCTACGAGGGCACCCAGACCGCCAAGCTGAAGGTGACCAAGGGTGGCCCCCTGCCCTTCGCCTGGG
ACATCCTGTCCCCTCAGTTCATGTACGGCTCCAAGGCCTACGTGAAGCACCCCGCCGACATCCCCGACTA
CTTGAAGCTGTCCTTCCCCGAGGGCTTCAAGTGGGAGCGCGTGATGAACTTCGAGGACGGCGGCGTGGTG
ACCGTGACCCAGGACTCCTCCCTGCAGGACGGCGAGTTCATCTACAAGGTGAAGCTGCGCGGCACCAACT
TCCCCTCCGACGGCCCCGTAATGCAGAAGAAGACCATGGGCTGGGAGGCCTCCTCCGAGCGGATGTACCC
CGAGGACGGCGCCCTGAAGGGCGAGATCAAGCAGAGGCTGAAGCTGAAGGACGGCGGCCACTACGACGCT
GAGGTCAAGACCACCTACAAGGCCAAGAAGCCCGTGCAGCTGCCCGGCGCCTACAACGTCAACATCAAGT
TGGACATCACCTCCCACAACGAGGACTACACCATCGTGGAACAGTACGAACGCGCCGAGGGCCGCCACTC
CACCGGCGGCATGGACGAGCTGTACAAGGGTGGATCTGGAGGTTCAGGTGGAAGTTTGGCTACTACACTT
GAACGTATTGAGAAGAACTTTGTCATTACTGACCCAAGATTGCCAGATAATCCCATTATATTCGCGTCCG
ATAGTTTCTTGCAGTTGACAGAATATAGCCGTGAAGAAATTTTGGGAAGAAACTGCAGGTTTCTACAAGG
TCCTGAAACTGATCGCGCGACAGTGAGAAAAATTAGAGATGCCATAGATAACCAAACAGAGGTCACTGTT
CAGCTGATTAATTATACAAAGAGTGGTAAAAAGTTCTGGAACCTCTTTCACTTGCAGCCTATGCGAGATC
AGAAGGGAGATGTCCAGTACTTTATTGGGGTTCAGTTGGATGGAACTGAGCATGTCCGAGATGCTGCCGA
GAGAGAGGGAGTCATGCTGATTAAGAAAACTGCAGAAAATATTGACGAGGCCGCAAAGAGACTGCCCGAC
GCCAACCTGGCAGCCGCAGCCAAGAAGAAAAAGCTGGACTAGCTCGAGCGGCCGCCACTGTGCTGGATAT
CTGCAGAATTCCACCACACTGGACTAGTGGATCCGAGCTCGGTACCAAGCTTAAGTTTAAACCGCTGATC
AGCCTCGACTGTGCCTTCTAGTTGCCAGCCATCTGTTGTTTGCCCCTCCCCCGTGCCTTCCTTGACCCTG
GAAGGTGCCACTCCCACTGTCCTTTCCTAATAAAATGAGGAAATTGCATCGCATTGTCTGAGTAGGTGTC
ATTCTATTCTGGGGGGTGGGGTGGGGCAGGACAGCAAGGGGGAGGATTGGGAAGACAATAGCAGGCATGC
TGGGGATGCGGTGGGCTCTATGGCTTCTGAGGCGGAAAGAACCAGCTGGGGCTCTAGGGGGTATCCCC
[124 nt withheld, positions 2519-2642]
C
[91 nt withheld, positions 2644-2734]
A
[49 nt withheld, positions 2736-2784]
CCTTTGACGTTGGAGTCCACGTTCTTT
[37 nt withheld, positions 2812-2848]
ACCCTATCTCGGTCTATTCTTTTGATTTATAAGGGATTTTGCCGATTTCGGCCTATTGGTTAAAAAATGA
GCTGATTTAACAAAAATTTAACGCGAATTAATTCTGTGGAATGTGTGTCAGTTAGGGTGTGGAAAGTCCC
CAGGCTCCCCAGCAGGCAGAAGTATGCAAAGCATGCATCTCAATTAGTCAGCAACCAGGTGTGGAAAGTC
CCCAGGCTCCCCAGCAGGCAGAAGTATGCAAAGCATGCATCTCAATTAGTCAGCAACCATAGTCCCGCCC
CTAACTCCGCCCATCCCGCCCCTAACTCCGCCCAGTTCCGCCCATTCTCCGCCCCATGGCTGACTAATTT
TTTTTATTTATGCAGAGGCCGAGGCCGCCTCTGCCTCTGAGCTATTCCAGAAGTAGTGAGGAGGCTTTTT
TGGAGGCCTAGGCTTTTGCAAAAAGCTCCCGGGAGCTTGTATATCCATTTTCGGATCTGATCAAGAGACA
GGATGAGGATCGTTTCGCATGATTGAACAAGATGGATTGCACGCAGGTTCTCCGGCCGCTTGGGTGGAGA
GGCTATTCGGCTATGACTGGGCACAACAGACAATCGGCTGCTCTGATGCCGCCGTGTTCCGGCTGTCAGC
GCAGGGGCGCCCGGTTCTTTTTGTCAAGACCGACCTGTCCGGTGCCCTGAATGAACTGCAGGACGAGGCA
GCGCGGCTATCGTGGCTGGCCACGACGGGCGTTCCTTGCGCAGCTGTGCTCGACGTTGTCACTGAAGCGG
GAAGGGACTGGCTGCTATTGGGCGAAGTGCCGGGGCAGGATCTCCTGTCATCTCACCTTGCTCCTGCCGA
GAAAGTATCCATCATGGCTGATGCAATGCGGCGGCTGCATACGCTTGATCCGGCTACCTGCCCATTCGAC
CACCAAGCGAAACATCGCATCGAGCGAGCACGTACTCGGATGGAAGCCGGTCTTGTCGATCAGGATGATC
TGGACGAAGAGCATCAGGGGCTCGCGCCAGCCGAACTGTTCGCCAGGCTCAAGGCGCGCATGCCCGACGG
CGAGGATCTCGTCGTGACCCATGGCGATGCCTGCTTGCCGAATATCATGGTGGAAAATGGCCGCTTTTCT
GGATTCATCGACTGTGGCCGGCTGGGTGTGGCGGACCGCTATCAGGACATAGCGTTGGCTACCCGTGATA
TTGCTGAAGAGCTTGGCGGCGAATGGGCTGACCGCTTCCTCGTGCTTTACGGTATCGCCGCTCCCGATTC
GCAGCGCATCGCCTTCTATCGCCTTCTTGACGAGTTCTTCTGAGCGGGACTCTGGGGTTCGAAATGACCG
ACCAAGCGACGCCCAACCTGCCATCACGAGATTTCGATTCCACCGCCGCCTTCTATGAAAGGTTGGGCTT
CGGAATCGTTTTCCGGGACGCCGGCTGGATGATCCTCCAGCGCGGGGATCTCATGCTGGAGTTCTTCGCC
CACCCCAACTTGTTTATTGCAGCTTATAATGGTTACAAATAAAGCAATAGCATCACAAATTTCACAAATA
AAGCATTTTTTTCACTGCATTCTAGTTGTGGTTTGTCCAAACTCATCAATGTATCTTATCATGTCTGTAT
ACCGTCGACCTCTAGCTAGAGCTTGGCGTAATCATGGTCATAGCTGTTTCCTGTGTGAAATTGTTATCCG
CTCACAATTCCACACAACATACGAGCCGGAAGCATAAAGTGTAAAGCCTGGGGTGCCTAATGAGTGAGCT
AACTCACATTAATTGCGTTGCGCTCACTGCCCGCTTTCCAGTCGGGAAACCTGTCGTGCCAGCTGCATTA
ATGAATCGGCCAACGCGCGGGGAGAGGCGGTTTGCGTATTGGGCGCTCTTCCGCTTCCTCGCTCACTGAC
TCGCTGCGCTCGGTCGTTCGGCTGCGGCGAGCGGTATCAGCTCACTCAAAGGCGGTAATACGGTTATCCA
CAGAATCAGGGGATAACGCAGGAAAGAACATGTGAGCAAAAGGCCAGCAAAAGGCCAGGAACCGTAAAAA
GGCCGCGTTGCTGGCGTTTTTCCATAGGCTCCGCCCCCCTGACGAGCATCACAAAAATCGACGCTCAAGT
CAGAGGTGGCGAAACCCGACAGGACTATAAAGATACCAGGCGTTTCCCCCTGGAAGCTCCCTCGTGCGCT
CTCCTGTTCCGACCCTGCCGCTTACCGGATACCTGTCCGCCTTTCTCCCTTCGGGAAGCGTGGCGCTTTC
TCATAGCTCACGCTGTAGGTATCTCAGTTCGGTGTAGGTCGTTCGCTCCAAGCTGGGCTGTGTGCACGAA
CCCCCCGTTCAGCCCGACCGCTGCGCCTTATCCGGTAACTATCGTCTTGAGTCCAACCCGGTAAGACACG
ACTTATCGCCACTGGCAGCAGCCACTGGTAACAGGATTAGCAGAGCGAGGTATGTAGGCGGTGCTACAGA
GTTCTTGAAGTGGTGGCCTAACTACGGCTACACTAGAAGAACAGTATTTGGTATCTGCGCTCTGCTGAAG
CCAGTTACCTTCGGAAAAAGAGTTGGTAGCTCTTGATCCGGCAAACAAACCACCGCTGGTAGCGGTGGTT
TTTTTGTTTGCAAGCAGCAGATTACGCGCAGAAAAAAAGGATCTCAAGAAGATCCTTTGATCTTTTCTAC
GGGGTCTGACGCTCAGTGGAACGAAAACTCACGTTAAGGGATTTTGGTCATGAGATTATCAAAAAGGATC
TTCACCTAGATCCTTTTAAATTAAAAATGAAGTTTTAAATCAATCTAAAGTATATATGAGTAAACTTGGT
CTGACAGTTACCAATGCTTAATCAGTGAGGCACCTATCTCAGCGATCTGTCTATTTCGTTCATCCATAGT
TGCCTGACTCCCCGTCGTGTAGATAACTACGATACGGGAGGGCTTACCATCTGGCCCCAGTGCTGCAATG
ATACCGCGAGACCCACGCTCACCGGCTCCAGATTTATCAGCAATAAACCAGCCAGCCGGAAGGGCCGAGC
GCAGAAGTGGTCCTGCAACTTTATCCGCCTCCATCCAGTCTATTAATTGTTGCCGGGAAGCTAGAGTAAG
TAGTTCGCCAGTTAATAGTTTGCGCAACGTTGTTGCCATTGCTACAGGCATCGTGGTGTCACGCTCGTCG
TTTGGTATGGCTTCATTCAGCTCCGGTTCCCAACGATCAAGGCGAGTTACATGATCCCCCATGTTGTGCA
AAAAAGCGGTTAGCTCCTTCGGTCCTCCGATCGTTGTCAGAAGTAAGTTGGCCGCAGTGTTATCACTCAT
GGTTATGGCAGCACTGCATAATTCTCTTACTGTCATGCCATCCGTAAGATGCTTTTCTGTGACTGGTGAG
TACTCAACCAAGTCATTCTGAGAATAGTGTATGCGGCGACCGAGTTGCTCTTGCCCGGCGTCAATACGGG
ATAATACCGCGCCACATAGCAGAACTTTAAAAGTGCTCATCATTGGAAAACGTTCTTCGGGGCGAAAACT
CTCAAGGATCTTACCGCTGTTGAGATCCAGTTCGATGTAACCCACTCGTGCACCCAACTGATCTTCAGCA
TCTTTTACTTTCACCAGCGTTTCTGGGTGAGCAAAAACAGGAAGGCAAAATGCCGCAAAAAAGGGAATAA
GGGCGACACGGAAATGTTGAATACTCATACTCTTCCTTTTTCAATATTATTGAAGCATTTATCAGGGTTA
TTGTCTCATGAGCGGATACATATTTGAATGTATTTAGAAAAATAAACAAATAGGGGTTCCGCGCACATTT
CCCCGAAAAGTGCCACCTGACGTC
