>Addgene plasmid #61343 | pDN34 | addgene partial sequence | sequence record 102098 | CMV-F 5'-CGCAAATGGGCGGTAGGCGTG-3'
CTATATAAGCAGAGCTCTCTGGCTAACTAGAGAACCCACTGCTTACTGGCTTATCGAAATTAATACGACT
CACTATAGGGAGACCCAAGCTGGCTAGCATGTTAGCCTTGAAATTAGCAGGTCTTGATATCGTGAGCAAG
GGCGAGGAGGATAACATGGCCATCATCAAGGAGTTCATGCGCTTCAAGGTGCACATGGAGGGCTCCGTGA
ACGGCCACGAGTTCGAGATCGAGGGCGAGGGCGAGGGCCGCCCCTACGAGGGCACCCAGACCGCCAAGCT
GAAGGTGACCAAGGGTGGCCCCCTGCCCTTCGCCTGGGACATCCTGTCCCCTCAGTTCATGTACGGCTCC
AAGGCCTACGTGAAGCACCCCGCCGACATCCCCGACTACTTGAAGCTGTCCTTCCCCGAGGGCTTCAAGT
GGGAGCGCGTGATGAACTTCGAGGACGGCGGCGTGGTGACCGTGACCCAGGACTCCTCCCTGCAGGACGG
CGAGTTCATCTACAAGGTGAAGCTGCGCGGCACCAACTTCCCCTCCGACGGCCCCGTAATGCAGAAGAAG
ACCATGGGCTGGGAGGCCTCCTCCGAGCGGATGTACCCCGAGGACGGCGCCCTGAAGGGCGAGATCAAGC
AGAGGCTGAAGCTGAAGGACGGCGGCCACTACGACGCTGAGGTCAAGACCACCTACAAGGCCAAGAAGCC
CGTGCAGCTGCCCGGCGCCTACAACGTCAACATCAAGTTGGACATCACCTCCCACAACGAGGACTACACC
ATCGTGGAACAGTACGAACGCGCCGAGGGCCGCCACTCCACCGGCGGCATGGACGAGCTGTACAAGGGTG
GATCTGGAGGTTCAGGTGGAAGTTTGGCTACTACACTTGAACGTATTGAGAAGAACTTTGTCATTACTGA
CCCAAGATTGCCAGATAATCCCATTATATTCGCGTCCGATAGTTTCTTGCAGTTGACAGAATATAGCCGT
GAAGAAATTTTGGGAAGAAACTGCAGGTTTCTACAAGGTCCTGAAACTGATCGCGCGACAGTGAGAAAAA
TTAGAGATGCCATAGATAACCAAACAGAGGTCACTGTTCAGCTGATTAATTATACAAAGAGTGGTAAA
