>Addgene plasmid #61343 | pDN34 | addgene partial sequence | sequence record 102119 | bgh_pA_d2r 5'-ACTCAGACAATGCGATGCAAtttc-3'
AGTGGGAGTGGCACCTTCCAGGGTCAAGGAAGGCACGGGGGAGGGGCAAACAACAGATGGCTGGCAACTA
GAAGGCACAGTCGAGGCTGATCAGCGGTTTAAACTTAAGCTTGGTACCGAGCTCGGATCCACTAGTCCAG
TGTGGTGGAATTCTGCAGATATCCAGCACAGTGGCGGCCGCTCGAGCTAGTCCAGCTTTTTCTTCTTGGC
TGCGGCTGCCAGGTTGGCGTCGGGCAGTCTCTTTGCGGCCTCGTCAATATTTTCTGCAGTTTTCTTAATC
AGCATGACTCCCTCTCTCTCGGCAGCATCTCGGACATGCTCAGTTCCATCCAACTGAACCCCAATAAAGT
ACTGGACATCTCCCTTCTGATCTCGCATAGGCTGCAAGTGAAAGAGGTTCCAGAACTTTTTACCACTCTT
TGTATAATTAATCAGCTGAACAGTGACCTCTGTTTGGTTATCTATGGCATCTCTAATTTTTCTCACTGTC
GCGCGATCAGTTTCAGGACCTTGTAGAAACCTGCAGTTTCTTCCCAAAATTTCTTCACGGCTATATTCTG
TCAACTGCAAGAAACTATCGGACGCGAATATAATGGGATTATCTGGCAATCTTGGGTCAGTAATGACAAA
GTTCTTCTCAATACGTTCAAGTGTAGTAGCCAAACTTCCACCTGAACCTCCAGATCCACCCTTGTACAGC
TCGTCCATGCCGCCGGTGGAGTGGCGGCCCTCGGCGCGTTCGTACTGTTCCACGATGGTGTAGTCCTCGT
TGTGGGAGGTGATGTCCAACTTGATGTTGACGTTGTAGGCGCCGGGCAGCTGCACGGGCTTCTTGGCCTT
GTAGGTGGTCTTGACCTCAGCGTCGTAGTGGCCGCCGTCCTTCAGCTTCAGCCTCTGCTTGATCTCGCCC
TTCAGGGCGCCGTCCTCGGGGTACATCCGCTCGGAGGAGGCCTCCCAGCCCATGGTCTTCTTCTGCATTA
CGGGGCCGTCGGAGGGGAAGTTGGTGCCGCGCAGCTTCACCTTGTAGATGAACTCGCCGTCCTGCAGGGA
GGAGTCCTGGGTCACGGTCACCACGCCGCCGTCCTCGAAGTTCA
